>Addgene plasmid #184766 | IRE1-2EGFP-ter-kanMX4 | addgene full sequence | sequence record 384005 | Addgene NGS Result
GAACGCGGCCGCCAGCTGAAGCTTATTACAGAAAGAGTATAATCCAATTTCGTTATTGAGACAAATAGCG
TCCGGGGTAGCACATTTACATTCTTTAAAGATTATCCATCGAGATTTAAAGCCTCAAAATATTCTCGTTT
CTACTTCGAGTAGGTTTACTGCCGATCAGCAAACAGGAGCAGAAAATCTTCGAATTTTGATATCAGACTT
TGGTCTTTGCAAAAAACTAGACTCTGGTCAGTCTTCATTTAGAACAAATTTGAATAACCCTTCTGGCACA
AGTGGTTGGAGGGCCCCAGAGCTGCTTGAAGAATCAAACAATTTGCAGTGCCAAGTCGAAACGGAACACT
CTTCTAGTAGGCATACAGTAGTTTCATCTGATTCTTTTTATGATCCGTTCACCAAGAGGAGGCTAACAAG
ATCTATTGATATTTTTTCTATGGGATGTGTATTCTATTATATCCTATCCAAAGGGAAGCATCCATTTGGA
GATAAATATTCACGTGAAAGCAATATCATAAGAGGAATATTCAGTCTTGATGAAATGAAATGTCTACATG
ATAGATCCTTAATTGCAGAAGCTACAGATCTGATCTCCCAAATGATTGATCACGATCCGTTAAAAAGACC
TACTGCTATGAAAGTTCTAAGGCATCCGTTGTTTTGGCCAAAGTCGAAAAAATTGGAGTTCCTTTTAAAA
GTTAGTGATAGGCTTGAAATTGAAAACAGAGACCCTCCAAGTGCCCTGTTAATGAAATTTGACGCCGGTT
CTGACTTTGTAATACCCAGTGGAGATTGGACTGTCAAGTTTGATAAAACATTCATGGACAACCTTGAAAG
GTACAGAAAATACCATTCATCAAAGTTAATGGATCTATTAAGAGCACTTAGGAATAAATATCATCATTTT
ATGGATTTACCTGAAGATATAGCAGAACTAATGGGGCCGGTACCCGATGGATTTTACGATTACTTCACCA
AGCGTTTTCCAAACCTATTAATAGGTGTTTATATGATTGTCAAGGAAAATTTAAGTGACGATCAAATTTT
ACGTGAATTTTTGTATTCAGCTTCGTACGCTGCAGGTCGTGGGATTCCTGGGTTAATTAACATCGCTAGC
ATGAGTAAAGGAGAAGAACTTTTCACTGGAGTTGTCCCAATTCTTGTTGAATTAGATGGTGATGTTAATG
GGCACAAATTTTCTGTCAGTGGAGAGGGTGAAGGTGATGCAACATACGGAAAACTTACCCTTAAATTTAT
TTGCACTACTGGAAAACTACCTGTTCCATGGCCAACACTTGTCACTACTTTCACTTATGGTGTTCAATGC
TTTTCAAGATACCCAGATCATATGAAACGGCATGACTTTTTCAAGAGTGCCATGCCCGAAGGTTATGTAC
AGGAAAGAACTATATTTTTCAAAGATGACGGGAACTACAAGACACGTGCTGAAGTCAAGTTTGAAGGTGA
TACCCTTGTTAATAGAATCGAGTTAAAAGGTATTGATTTTAAAGAAGATGGAAACATTCTTGGACACAAA
TTGGAATACAACTATAACTCACACAATGTATACATCATGGCAGACAAACAAAAGAATGGAATCAAAGTTA
ACTTCAAAATTAGACACAACATTGAAGATGGAAGCGTTCAACTAGCAGACCATTATCAACAAAATACTCC
AATTGGCGATGGCCCTGTCCTTTTACCAGACAACCATTACCTGTCCACACAATCTGCCCTTTCGAAAGAT
CCCAACGAAAAGAGAGACCACATGGTCCTTCTTGAGTTTGTAACAGCTGCTGGGATTACACATGGCATGG
ATGAACTATACAAAATTCCAGTTCCAACGCGTGATCTAGAGAAGCCATTCATGAGTAAAGGAGAAGAACT
TTTCACTGGAGTTGTCCCAATTCTTGTTGAATTAGATGGTGATGTTAATGGGCACAAATTTTCTGTCAGT
GGAGAGGGTGAAGGTGATGCAACATACGGAAAACTTACCCTTAAATTTATTTGCACTACTGGAAAACTAC
CTGTTCCATGGCCAACACTTGTCACTACTTTCACTTATGGTGTTCAATGCTTTTCAAGATACCCAGATCA
TATGAAACGGCATGACTTTTTCAAGAGTGCCATGCCCGAAGGTTATGTACAGGAAAGAACTATATTTTTC
AAAGATGACGGGAACTACAAGACACGTGCTGAAGTCAAGTTTGAAGGTGATACCCTTGTTAATAGAATCG
AGTTAAAAGGTATTGATTTTAAAGAAGATGGAAACATTCTTGGACACAAATTGGAATACAACTATAACTC
ACACAATGTATACATCATGGCAGACAAACAAAAGAATGGAATCAAAGTTAACTTCAAAATTAGACACAAC
ATTGAAGATGGAAGCGTTCAACTAGCAGACCATTATCAACAAAATACTCCAATTGGCGATGGCCCTGTCC
TTTTACCAGACAACCATTACCTGTCCACACAATCTGCCCTTTCGAAAGATCCCAACGAAAAGAGAGACCA
CATGGTCCTTCTTGAGTTTGTAACAGCTGCTGGGATTACACATGGCATGGATGAACTATACAAACCTAGG
TGAGGCGCGCCACTTCTAAATAAGCGAATTTCTTATGATTTATGATTTTTATTATTAAATAAGTTATAAA
AAAAATAAGTGTATACAAATTTTAAAGTGACTCTTAGGTTTTAAAACGAAAATTCTTATTCTTGAGTAAC
TCTTTCCTGTAGGTCAGGTTGCTTTCTCAGGTATAGTATGAGGTCGCTCTTATTGACCACACCTCTACCG
GCAGATCCGCTAGGGATAACAGGGTAATATCTGCAGGTCGACAACCCTTAATATAACTTCGTATAATGTA
TGCTATACGAAGTTATTAGGTCTAGAGATCTGTTTAGCTTGCCTCGTCCCCGCCGGGTCACCCGGCCAGC
GACATGGAGGCCCAGAATACCCTCCTTGACAGTCTTGACGTGCGCAGCTCAGGGGCATGATGTGACTGTC
GCCCGTACATTTAGCCCATACATCCCCATGTATAATCATTTGCATCCATACATTTTGATGGCCGCACGGC
GCGAAGCAAAAATTACGGCTCCTCGCTGCAGACCTGCGAGCAGGGAAACGCTCCCCTCACAGACGCGTTG
AATTGTCCCCACGCCGCGCCCCTGTAGAGAAATATAAAAGGTTAGGATTTGCCACTGAGGTTCTTCTTTC
ATATACTTCCTTTTAAAATCTTGCTAGGATACAGTTCTCACATCACATCCGAACATAAACAACCATGGGT
AAGGAAAAGACTCACGTTTCGAGGCCGCGATTAAATTCCAACATGGATGCTGATTTATATGGGTATAAAT
GGGCTCGCGATAATGTCGGGCAATCAGGTGCGACAATCTATCGATTGTATGGGAAGCCCGATGCGCCAGA
GTTGTTTCTGAAACATGGCAAAGGTAGCGTTGCCAATGATGTTACAGATGAGATGGTCAGACTAAACTGG
CTGACGGAATTTATGCCTCTTCCGACCATCAAGCATTTTATCCGTACTCCTGATGATGCATGGTTACTCA
CCACTGCGATCCCCGGCAAAACAGCATTCCAGGTATTAGAAGAATATCCTGATTCAGGTGAAAATATTGT
TGATGCGCTGGCAGTGTTCCTGCGCCGGTTGCATTCGATTCCTGTTTGTAATTGTCCTTTTAACAGCGAT
CGCGTATTTCGTCTCGCTCAGGCGCAATCACGAATGAATAACGGTTTGGTTGATGCGAGTGATTTTGATG
ACGAGCGTAATGGCTGGCCTGTTGAACAAGTCTGGAAAGAAATGCATAAGCTCTTGCCATTCTCACCGGA
TTCAGTCGTCACTCATGGTGATTTCTCACTTGATAACCTTATTTTTGACGAGGGGAAATTAATAGGTTGT
ATTGATGTTGGACGAGTCGGAATCGCAGACCGATACCAGGATCTTGCCATCCTATGGAACTGCCTCGGTG
AGTTTTCTCCTTCATTACAGAAACGGCTTTTTCAAAAATATGGTATTGATAATCCTGATATGAATAAATT
GCAGTTTCATTTGATGCTCGATGAGTTTTTCTAATCAGTACTGACAATAAAAAGATTCTTGTTTTCAAGA
ACTTGTCATTTGTATAGTTTTTTTATATTGTAGTTGTTCTATTTTAATCAAATGTTAGCGTGATTTATAT
TTTTTTTCGCCTCGACATCATCTGCCCAGATGCGAAGTTAAGTGCGCAGAAAGTAATATCATGCGTCAAT
CGTATGTGAATGCTGGTCGCTATACTGCTGTCGATTCGATACTAACGCCGCCATCCAGTGTCGAAAACGA
GCTCTCGAGAACCCTTAATATAACTTCGTATAATGTATGCTATACGAAGTTATTAGGTGATATCAGATCC
ACTAGTGGCCTATGCGGCCGCGGTGTTCATGCCCCTCTGCTTCTTCTTGGTTGATTATTGCATTAATGTT
ACTTTGATCATTAGTAGTAACCATCCATAATTTTTACGCCCTTGCATAAATGAAAAAAAGTTGTACTTCT
TCATGAACCTATACTACTTTTCTCATCCCTACATAAACTACCCGACAGACATTTAATTTTATAAATACAT
ATCTCATAAACATCGAACATCGACATACTACTCCAGTTATTCAACACTGACTTTTTTGGTGGAAAGCTTT
CGTTCTGCAATTCTTATGCAAATAAAGGTAAACACACATGCAAAAGCGTAGACTTCATCAAACCAAGAAT
CTATGACAATGTTTGGGACGGTAAACTTTCCACCCAATAGCTCCTTTAATCTTTGTGATACTTCAAAAGG
GAGATGGGACCTAACCATTAGCGTTGTAGCCAAAACGTAGACGCCAGTCAACTCTGACACCACCAGATTT
TTTATCAAAGATATTCCTTTTTGTTCCTGAGAATAGTTTCTCTTTTTTCCCTTATAGGAAGAGTTATTGG
TGTACTCTGGAAGTACATTAGCAGTGTCATCATTCTGCATGGCGAAAAGTGCAAGAATCTGGAACTTTAT
GGGCAAAAGGGTCACAACGTAGGAGATGGTGGTATTGACAGCAGAAAGACAGCAAAGAAAGAGAGAAATT
GACAAAAATAACGATATCTGTTTTGTTAACGAATCGAGATCGTGCTGGTAATTGAACCTGAAAAACGAAA
AATCCAAAATATTTGCTATCGTAATGGCTAAAGGATCGGATGCTGCATTTTCACTAAAATTTTCATAATC
GTAGTCATCTGGATATTTGAGCGAGTGGTATATGATATAGGGGATTCTTTTCAGGAAAGTTATTATTAGT
TTATGAAGACAGTATATGATAAACCCGACTTCAAAAGCTTTCTTAAAAGTGCGTACCTGAGGGGACTGTT
GTAATAATGCTTCCAATTTCCCAAGCTCCAGTTGATACCAGCCGCGGATCTGCCGGTCTCCCTATAGTGA
GTCGTATTAATTTCGATAAGCCAGGTTAACCTGCATTAATGAATCGGCCAACGCGCGGGGAGAGGCGGTT
TGCGTATTGGGCGCTCTTCCGCTTCCTCGCTCACTGACTCGCTGCGCTCGGTCGTTCGGCTGCGGCGAGC
GGTATCAGCTCACTCAAAGGCGGTAATACGGTTATCCACAGAATCAGGGGATAACGCAGGAAAGAACATG
TGAGCAAAAGGCCAGCAAAAGGCCAGGAACCGTAAAAAGGCCGCGTTGCTGGCGTTTTTCCATAGGCTCC
GCCCCCCTGACGAGCATCACAAAAATCGACGCTCAAGTCAGAGGTGGCGAAACCCGACAGGACTATAAAG
ATACCAGGCGTTTCCCCCTGGAAGCTCCCTCGTGCGCTCTCCTGTTCCGACCCTGCCGCTTACCGGATAC
CTGTCCGCCTTTCTCCCTTCGGGAAGCGTGGCGCTTTCTCATAGCTCACGCTGTAGGTATCTCAGTTCGG
TGTAGGTCGTTCGCTCCAAGCTGGGCTGTGTGCACGAACCCCCCGTTCAGCCCGACCGCTGCGCCTTATC
CGGTAACTATCGTCTTGAGTCCAACCCGGTAAGACACGACTTATCGCCACTGGCAGCAGCCACTGGTAAC
AGGATTAGCAGAGCGAGGTATGTAGGCGGTGCTACAGAGTTCTTGAAGTGGTGGCCTAACTACGGCTACA
CTAGAAGAACAGTATTTGGTATCTGCGCTCTGCTGAAGCCAGTTACCTTCGGAAAAAGAGTTGGTAGCTC
TTGATCCGGCAAACAAACCACCGCTGGTAGCGGTGGTTTTTTTGTTTGCAAGCAGCAGATTACGCGCAGA
AAAAAAGGATCTCAAGAAGATCCTTTGATCTTTTCTACGGGGTCTGACGCTCAGTGGAACGAAAACTCAC
GTTAAGGGATTTTGGTCATGAGATTATCAAAAAGGATCTTCACCTAGATCCTTTTAAATTAAAAATGAAG
TTTTAAATCAATCTAAAGTATATATGAGTAAACTTGGTCTGACAGTTACCAATGCTTAATCAGTGAGGCA
CCTATCTCAGCGATCTGTCTATTTCGTTCATCCATAGTTGCCTGACTCCCCGTCGTGTAGATAACTACGA
TACGGGAGGGCTTACCATCTGGCCCCAGTGCTGCAATGATACCGCGAGACCCACGCTCACCGGCTCCAGA
TTTATCAGCAATAAACCAGCCAGCCGGAAGGGCCGAGCGCAGAAGTGGTCCTGCAACTTTATCCGCCTCC
ATCCAGTCTATTAATTGTTGCCGGGAAGCTAGAGTAAGTAGTTCGCCAGTTAATAGTTTGCGCAACGTTG
TTGCCATTGCTACAGGCATCGTGGTGTCACGCTCGTCGTTTGGTATGGCTTCATTCAGCTCCGGTTCCCA
ACGATCAAGGCGAGTTACATGATCCCCCATGTTGTGCAAAAAAGCGGTTAGCTCCTTCGGTCCTCCGATC
GTTGTCAGAAGTAAGTTGGCCGCAGTGTTATCACTCATGGTTATGGCAGCACTGCATAATTCTCTTACTG
TCATGCCATCCGTAAGATGCTTTTCTGTGACTGGTGAGTACTCAACCAAGTCATTCTGAGAATAGTGTAT
GCGGCGACCGAGTTGCTCTTGCCCGGCGTCAATACGGGATAATACCGCGCCACATAGCAGAACTTTAAAA
GTGCTCATCATTGGAAAACGTTCTTCGGGGCGAAAACTCTCAAGGATCTTACCGCTGTTGAGATCCAGTT
CGATGTAACCCACTCGTGCACCCAACTGATCTTCAGCATCTTTTACTTTCACCAGCGTTTCTGGGTGAGC
AAAAACAGGAAGGCAAAATGCCGCAAAAAAGGGAATAAGGGCGACACGGAAATGTTGAATACTCATACTC
TTCCTTTTTCAATATTATTGAAGCATTTATCAGGGTTATTGTCTCATGAGCGGATACATATTTGAATGTA
TTTAGAAAAATAAACAAATAGGGGTTCCGCGCACATTTCCCCGAAAAGTGCCACCTGACGTCTAAGAAAC
CATTATTATCATGACATTAACCTATAAAAATAGGCGTATCACGAGGCCCTTTCGTCTCGCGCGTTTCGGT
GATGACGGTGAAAACCTCTGACACATGCAGCTCCCGGAGACGGTCACAGCTTGTCTGTAAGCGGATGCCG
GGAGCAGACAAGCCCGTCAGGGCGCGTCAGCGGGTGTTGGCGGGTGTCGGGGCTGGCTTAACTATGCGGC
ATCAGAGCAGATTGTACTGAGAGTGCACCATATGGACATATTGTCGTTAGAACGCGGCTACAATTAATAC
ATAACCTTATGTATCATACACATACGATTTAGGTGACACTATA
Features (pLannotate 1.2.2; 18 found; start..end, strand, type, name):
     26..1069    +  CDS            IRE1 (fragment): IRE1_YEAST - Also known as ERN1. Experimental evidence at protein level: Swiss-Prot protein existence level 1. Senses unfolded proteins in the lumen of the endoplasmic reticulum via its N-terminal domain which leads to enzyme auto- activation. The active endoribonuclease domain splices HAC1 precursor mRNA to produce the mature form which then induces transcription of UPR target genes. From Saccharomyces cerevisiae (strain ATCC 204508 / S288c) (Baker's yeast).
   1121..1834    +  CDS            GFP (S65T): GFP (S65T) is a basic (constitutively fluorescent) green fluorescent protein published in 1995, derived from Aequorea victoria.
   1871..2584    +  CDS            GFP (S65T): GFP (S65T) is a basic (constitutively fluorescent) green fluorescent protein published in 1995, derived from Aequorea victoria.
   2614..2801    +  terminator     ADH1 terminator: S. cerevisiae ADH1; transcription terminator for the S. cerevisiae alcohol dehydrogenase 1 (ADH1) gene
   2853..2886    -  protein_bind   loxP: Cre-mediated recombination occurs in the 8-bp core sequence (GCATACAT). Cre recombinase
   2941..3284    +  promoter       TEF promoter: Ashbya gossypii TEF promoter
   3285..4094    +  CDS            KanR: aminoglycoside phosphotransferase; aph(3')-Ia; confers resistance to kanamycin
   4100..4297    +  terminator     TEF terminator: Ashbya gossypii TEF terminator
   4360..4393    -  protein_bind   loxP: Cre-mediated recombination occurs in the 8-bp core sequence (GCATACAT). Cre recombinase
   4660..5430    -  CDS            YHN8_YEAST (fragment): Protein predicted: Swiss-Prot protein existence level 4. From Saccharomyces cerevisiae (strain ATCC 204508 / S288c) (Baker's yeast).
   5451..5469    -  promoter       T7 promoter: promoter for bacteriophage T7 RNA polymerase
   5491..5544    -  CDS            lacI (fragment): lac repressor; lacI; The lac repressor binds to the lac operator to inhibit transcription in E. coli. This inhibition can be relieved by adding lactose or isopropyl-β-D-thiogalactopyranoside (IPTG).
   5727..6315    -  rep_origin     ori: high-copy-number ColE1/pMB1/pBR322/pUC origin of replication
   6486..7346    -  CDS            AmpR: β-lactamase; bla; confers resistance to ampicillin, carbenicillin, and related antibiotics
   7347..7451    -  promoter       AmpR promoter: bla
   7546..7581    +  CDS            rop (fragment): Rop protein, which maintains plasmids at low copy number; rop
   7683..7734    +  misc_feature   bom (fragment): basis of mobility region from pBR322
   7797..2       +  promoter       SP6 promoter (across the origin): promoter for bacteriophage SP6 RNA polymerase
