[The description below was written by a language model from this plasmid's Addgene catalogue record and pLannotate feature annotations shown in this document.]
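Description:
IRE1-2EGFP-ter-kanMX4 is a yeast integration plasmid built on the UG6-2GFP backbone and designed to add a tandem GFP tag to the C terminus of the Saccharomyces cerevisiae IRE1 gene at its chromosomal locus. In E. coli it is maintained as a high-copy plasmid through a ColE1/pUC-type origin and selected with ampicillin via the β-lactamase gene. No yeast replication origin or centromere is annotated, consistent with integration into the genome rather than episomal maintenance. Residual SP6 and T7 promoters and small lacI, rop and bom fragments are backbone remnants.

The payload begins with a roughly 1 kb fragment from the IRE1 coding sequence, not the full gene, followed by two consecutive copies of GFP (annotated as the S65T type; the catalogue calls the tag 2EGFP) and the ADH1 transcription terminator. No promoter is annotated upstream of the IRE1 fragment, so the fusion would be expected to rely on the native IRE1 promoter after integration. Downstream lies the kanMX4 marker, in which the Ashbya gossypii TEF promoter and terminator drive an aminoglycoside phosphotransferase gene for antibiotic selection in yeast. This cassette is flanked by two loxP sites in the same orientation, which should allow Cre-mediated removal of the marker. A fragment of a predicted yeast ORF (YHN8) follows and may serve as the downstream homology arm, paired with the IRE1 fragment, although the record does not say so explicitly.

Ire1 is the ER-resident sensor that detects unfolded proteins and splices HAC1 mRNA to trigger the unfolded protein response. The depositor accordingly describes the tagged protein as a potential indicator of UPR activation.
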