Addgene plasmid #184766: IRE1-2EGFP-ter-kanMX4
Purpose: Integration of 2xGFP tag at IRE1 C terminus. Potential indicator of UPR activation. Uses antibiotic resistance marker kanMX4.
Depositing lab: Zhiping Xie. Depositing organization: Shanghai Jiao Tong University. Publication: Excess diacylglycerol at the endoplasmic reticulum disrupts endomembrane homeostasis and autophagy. Li D, Yang SG, He CW, Zhang ZT, Liang Y, Li H, Zhu J, Su X, Gong Q, Xie Z. BMC Biol. 2020 Aug 28;18(1):107. doi: 10.1186/s12915-020-00837-w. PubMed 32859196.
Backbone
  Vector backbone: UG6-2GFP
  Vector type: Yeast Expression
Growth in bacteria
  Bacterial resistance: Ampicillin, 100 μg/mL
  Growth temperature: 37°C
  Growth strain: DH5alpha
  Copy number: High Copy
Gene/Insert
  Gene/Insert name: IRE1
  Species: S. cerevisiae (budding yeast)
  Entrez Gene: IRE1 (a.k.a. YHR079C, ERN1)
  Tag / fusion protein: 2EGFP (C terminal on insert)
  Cloning method: Gibson Cloning
Terms and licenses: Academic/Nonprofit Terms; Industry Terms: Not Available to Industry
How to cite: IRE1-2EGFP-ter-kanMX4 was a gift from Zhiping Xie (Addgene plasmid # 184766 ; http://n2t.net/addgene:184766 ; RRID:Addgene_184766)
